>Addgene plasmid #228506 | pZB260_pT7-STR-H3U3 | addgene full sequence | sequence record 452522 | Addgene NGS Result
GTTTATATTCAAGTGGTTATAATTTATAGAATAAAGAAAGAATAAAAAAAGATAAAAAGAATAGATCCCA
GCCCTGTGTATAACTCACTACTTTAGTCAGTTCCGCAGTATTACAAAAGGATGTCGCAAACGCTGTTTGC
TCCTCTACAAAACAGACCTTAAAACCCTAAAGGCTTAAGTAGCACCCTCGCAAGCTCGGGCAAATCGCTG
AATATTCCTTTTGTCTCCGACCATCAGGCACCTGAGTCGCTGTCTTTTTCGTGACATTCAGTTCGCTGCG
CTCACGGCTCTGGCAGTGAATGGGGGTAAATGGCACTACAGGCGCCTTTTATGGATTCATGCAAGGAAAC
TACCCATAATACAAGAAAAGCCCGTCACGGGCTTCTCAGGGCGTTTTATGGCGGGTCTGCTATGTGGTGC
TATCTGACTTTTTGCTGTTCAGCAGTTCCTGCCCTCTGATTTTCCAGTCTGACCACTTCGGATTATCCCG
TGACAGGTCATTCAGACTGGCTAATGCACCCAGTAAGGCAGCGGTATCATCAACAGGCTTACCCGTCTTA
CTGTCCCTAGTGCTTGGATTCTCACCAATAAAAAACGCCCGGCGGCAACCGAGCGTTCTGAACAAATCCA
GATGGAGTTCTGAGGTCATTACTGGATCTATCAACAGGAGTCCAAGCGAGCTCTCGAACCCCAGAGTCCC
GCTCAGAAGAACTCGTCAAGAAGGCGATAGAAGGCGATGCGCTGCGAATCGGGAGCGGCGATACCGTAAA
GCACGAGGAAGCGGTCAGCCCATTCGCCGCCAAGCTCTTCAGCAATATCACGGGTAGCCAACGCTATGTC
CTGATAGCGGTCCGCCACACCCAGCCGGCCACAGTCGATGAATCCAGAAAAGCGGCCATTTTCCACCATG
ATATTCGGCAAGCAGGCATCGCCATGGGTCACGACGAGATCCTCGCCGTCGGGCATGCGCGCCTTGAGCC
TGGCGAACAGTTCGGCTGGCGCGAGCCCCTGATGCTCTTCGTCCAGATCATCCTGATCGACAAGACCGGC
TTCCATCCGAGTACGTGCTCGCTCGATGCGATGTTTCGCTTGGTGGTCGAATGGGCAGGTAGCCGGATCA
AGCGTATGCAGCCGCCGCATTGCATCAGCCATGATGGATACTTTCTCGGCAGGAGCAAGGTGAGATGACA
GGAGATCCTGCCCCGGCACTTCGCCCAATAGCAGCCAGTCCCTTCCCGCTTCAGTGACAACGTCGAGCAC
AGCTGCGCAAGGAACGCCCGTCGTGGCCAGCCACGATAGCCGCGCTGCCTCGTCCTGCAGTTCATTCAGG
GCACCGGACAGGTCGGTCTTGACAAAAAGAACCGGGCGCCCCTGCGCTGACAGCCGGAACACGGCGGCAT
CAGAGCAGCCGATTGTCTGTTGTGCCCAGTCATAGCCGAATAGCCTCTCCACCCAAGCGGCCGGAGAACC
TGCGTGCAATCCATCTTGTTCAATCATGCGAAACGATCCTCATCCTGTCTCTTGATCAGATCTTGATCCC
CTGCGCCATCAGATCCTTGGCGGCAAGAAAGCCATCCAGTTTACTTTGCAGGGCTTCCCAACCTTACCAG
AGGGCGCCCCAGCTGGCAATTCCGACGTCACCGGTAGGCATCAAATAAAACGAAAGGCTCAGTCGAAAGA
CTGGGCCTTTCGTTTTATCTGTTGTTTGTCGGTGAACGCTCTCCTGAGTAGGACAAATCCGCCGGGAGCG
GATTTGAACGTTGCGAAGCAACGGCCCGGAGGGTGGCGGGCAGGACGCCCGCCATAAACTGCCAGGCATC
AAATTAAGCAGAAGGCCATCCTGACGGATGGCCTTTTTGCGTTTCTACAAACTCTTTTGTTTATTTTTCT
AAATACATTCAAATATGTATCCGCTCATGACATTAACCTATAAAAATAGGCGTATCACGAGGCCCTTTCG
TCTTCAAACGCGTGTACACCCGGGCGGCCGCAAATTAATACGACTCACTATAGGGAGATGTCGACCGAGC
GGATAACAATTTCACACAGGAAACAGCTATGACAGAGCAGAAAGCCCTAGTAAAGCGTATTACAAATGAA
ACCAAGATTCAGATTGCGATCTCTTTAAAGGGTGGTCCCCTAGCGATAGAGCACTCGATCTTCCCAGAAA
AAGAGGCAGAAGCAGTAGCAGAACAGGCCACACAATCGCAAGTGATTAACGTCCACACAGGTATAGGGTT
TCTGGACCATATGATACATGCTCTGGCCAAGCATTCCGGCTGGTCGCTAATCGTTGAGTGCATTGGTGAC
TTACACATAGACGACCATCACACCACTGAAGACTGCGGGATTGCTCTCGGTCAAGCTTTTAAAGAGGCCC
TAGGGGCCGTGCGTGGAGTAAAAAGGTTTGGATCAGGATTTGCGCCTTTGGATGAGGCACTTTCCAGAGC
GGTGGTAGATCTTTCGAACAGGCCGTACGCAGTTGTCGAACTTGGTTTGCAAAGGGAGAAAGTAGGAGAT
CTCTCTTGCGAGATGATCCCGCATTTTCTTGAAAGCTTTGCAGAGGCTAGCAGAATTACCCTCCACGTTG
ATTGTCTGCGAGGCAAGAATGATCATCACCGTAGTGAGAGTGCGTTCAAGGCTCTTGCGGTTGCCATAAG
AGAAGCCACCTCGCCCAATGGTACCAACGATGTTCCCTCCACCAAAGGTGTTCTTATGTAGTGACACCGA
TTATTTAAAGCTGCAGGGATCCCACACAGGAAACAGCTATGTCGAAAGCTACATATAAGGAACGTGCTGC
TACTCATCCTAGTCCTGTTGCTGCCAAGCTATTTAATATCATGCACGAAAAGCAAACAAACTTGTGTGCT
TCATTGGATGTTCGTACCACCAAGGAATTACTGGAGTTAGTTGAAGCATTAGGTCCCAAAATTTGTTTAC
TAAAAACACATGTGGATATCTTGACTGATTTTTCCATGGAGGGCACAGTTAAGCCGCTAAAGGCATTATC
CGCCAAGTACAATTTTTTACTCTTCGAAGACAGAAAATTTGCTGACATTGGTAATACAGTCAAATTGCAG
TACTCTGCGGGTGTATACAGAATAGCAGAATGGGCAGACATTACGAATGCACACGGTGTGGTGGGCCCAG
GTATTGTTAGCGGTTTGAAGCAGGCGGCAGAAGAAGTAACAAAGGAACCTAGAGGCCTTTTGATGTTAGC
AGAATTGTCATGCAAGGGCTCCCTATCTACTGGAGAATATACTAAGGGTACTGTTGACATTGCGAAGAGC
GACAAAGATTTTGTTATCGGCTTTATTGCTCAAAGAGACATGGGTGGAAGAGATGAAGGTTACGATTGGT
TGATTATGACACCCGGTGTGGGTTTAGATGACAAGGGAGACGCATTGGGTCAACAGTATAGAACCGTGGA
TGATGTGGTCTCTACAGGATCTGACATTATTATTGTTGGAAGAGGACTATTTGCAAAGGGAAGGGATGCT
AAGGTAGAGGGTGAACGTTACAGAAAAGCAGGCTGGGAAGCATATTTGAGAAGATGCGGCCAGCAAAACT
AACTCGAGCTAAATTGTAAGCGTTAATATTTTGTTAAAATTCGCGTTAAATTTTTGTTAAATCAGCTCAT
TTTTTAACCAATAGGCCGAAATCGGCAAAATCCCTTATAAATCAAAAGAATAGACCGAGATAGGGT
[37 nt withheld, positions 3707-3743]
AAAGAACGTGGACTCCAACGTCAAAGG
[49 nt withheld, positions 3771-3819]
T
[91 nt withheld, positions 3821-3911]
G
[124 nt withheld, positions 3913-4036]
CTCTAGAGGCATCAAATAAAACGAAAGGCTCAGTCGAAAGACTGGGCCTTTCGTTTTATCTGTTGTTTGT
CGGTGAACGCTCTCCTGAGTAGGACAAATCCGCCGCCCTAGACCTAGGGTACGGGTTTTGCTGCCCGCAA
ACGGGCTGTTCTGGTGTTGCTAGTTTGTTATCAGAATCGCAGATCCGGCTTCAGCCGGTTTGCCGGCTGA
AAGCGCTATTTCTTCCAGAATTGCCATGATTTTTTCCCCACGGGAGGCGTCACTGGCTCCCGTGTTGTCG
GCAGCTTTGATTCGATAAGCAGCATCGCCTGTTTCAGGCTGTCTATGTGTGACTGTTGAGCTGTAACAAG
TTGTCTCAGGTGTTCAATTTCATGTTCTAGTTGCTTTGTTTTACTGGTTTCACCTGTTCTATTAGGTGTT
ACATGCTGTTCATCTGTTACATTGTCGATCTGTTCATGGTGAACAGCTTTGAATGCACCAAAAACTCGTA
AAAGCTCTGATGTATCTATCTTTTTTACACCGTTTTCATCTGTGCATATGGACAGTTTTCCCTTTGATAT
GTAACGGTGAACAGTTGTTCTACTTTTGTTTGTTAGTCTTGATGCTTCACTGATAGATACAAGAGCCATA
AGAACCTCAGATCCTTCCGTATTTAGCCAGTATGTTCTCTAGTGTGGTTCGTTGTTTTTGCGTGAGCCAT
GAGAACGAACCATTGAGATCATACTTACTTTGCATGTCACTCAAAAATTTTGCCTCAAAACTGGTGAGCT
GAATTTTTGCAGTTAAAGCATCGTGTAGTGTTTTTCTTAGTCCGTTATGTAGGTAGGAATCTGATGTAAT
GGTTGTTGGTATTTTGTCACCATTCATTTTTATCTGGTTGTTCTCAAGTTCGGTTACGAGATCCATTTGT
CTATCTAGTTCAACTTGGAAAATCAACGTATCAGTCGGGCGGCCTCGCTTATCAACCACCAATTTCATAT
TGCTGTAAGTGTTTAAATCTTTACTTATTGGTTTCAAAACCCATTGGTTAAGCCTTTTAAACTCATGGTA
GTTATTTTCAAGCATTAACATGAACTTAAATTCATCAAGGCTAATCTCTATATTTGCCTTGTGAGTTTTC
TTTTGTGTTAGTTCTTTTAATAACCACTCATAAATCCTCATAGAGTATTTGTTTTCAAAAGACTTAACAT
GTTCCAGATTATATTTTATGAATTTTTTTAACTGGAAAAGATAAGGCAATATCTCTTCACTAAAAACTAA
TTCTAATTTTTCGCTTGAGAACTTGGCATAGTTTGTCCACTGGAAAATCTCAAAGCCTTTAACCAAAGGA
TTCCTGATTTCCACAGTTCTCGTCATCAGCTCTCTGGTTGCTTTAGCTAATACACCATAAGCATTTTCCC
TACTGATGTTCATCATCTGAGCGTATTGGTTATAAGTGAACGATACCGTCCGTTCTTTCCTTGTAGGGTT
TTCAATCGTGGGGTTGAGTAGTGCCACACAGCATAAAATTAGCTTGGTTTCATGCTCCGTTAAGTCATAG
CGACTAATCGCTAGTTCATTTGCTTTGAAAACAACTAATTCAGACATACATCTCAATTGGTCTAGGTGAT
TTTAATCACTATACCAATTGAGATGGGCTAGTCAATGATAATTACTAGTCCTTTTCCTTTGAGTTGTGGG
TATCTGTAAATTCTGCTAGACCTTTGCTGGAAAACTTGTAAATTCTGCTAGACCCTCTGTAAATTCCGCT
AGACCTTTGTGTGTTTTTTTT
Features (pLannotate 1.2.2; 13 found; start..end, strand, type, name):
    578..672     -  terminator     lambda t0 terminator: transcription terminator from phage lambda
    706..1497    -  CDS            neo: KKA2_KLEPN - Also known as kan, nptII. Experimental evidence at protein level: Swiss-Prot protein existence level 1. Resistance to kanamycin, neomycin, paromomycin, ribostamycin, butirosin and gentamicin B. From Klebsiella pneumoniae.
   1529..1633    -  CDS            tnpA (fragment): TN5P_ECOLX - Also known as tnp. Experimental evidence at protein level: Swiss-Prot protein existence level 1. Mediates transposition of transposon Tn5 by a 'cut and paste' mechanism. First, the monomeric transposase binds the 19 bp inverted DNA repeats flanking the transposon. Then, dimerization of the DNA- bound transposase creates a synaptic DNA complex. After nicking of the first DNA strand, excision of the transposon proceeds through a series of intermediates. The transposase then mediates the insertion of the transposon at a new site by strand transfer. The activity of the wild- type tran
   1652..1738    +  terminator     rrnB T1 terminator: Escherichia coli rrnB; transcription terminator T1 from the E. coli rrnB gene
   1830..1857    +  terminator     rrnB T2 terminator: transcription terminator T2 from the E. coli rrnB gene
   1876..1920    +  promoter       AmpR promoter (fragment): bla
   1996..2014    +  promoter       T7 promoter: promoter for bacteriophage T7 RNA polymerase
   2059..2721    +  CDS            HIS3: imidazoleglycerol-phosphate dehydratase, required for histidine biosynthesis; S. cerevisiae HIS3; yeast auxotrophic marker
   2769..3572    +  CDS            URA3: orotidine-5'-phosphate decarboxylase, required for uracil biosynthesis; S. cerevisiae URA3; yeast auxotrophic marker, counterselectable with 5-fluoroorotic acid (5-FOA)
   3608..4036    -  rep_origin     f1 ori (sequence partly withheld): f1 bacteriophage origin of replication; arrow indicates direction of (+) strand synthesis
   4049..4135    +  terminator     rrnB T1 terminator: Escherichia coli rrnB; transcription terminator T1 from the E. coli rrnB gene
   4673..5623    -  CDS            Rep101: RepA protein needed for replication with the pSC101 origin; rep101
   5671..86      -  rep_origin     pSC101 ori (across the origin): low-copy replication origin that requires the Rep101 protein
