[The description below was written by a language model from this plasmid's Addgene catalogue record and pLannotate feature annotations shown in this document.]
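Description:
pZB260_pT7-STR-H3U3 is a low-copy bacterial hybrid reporter plasmid of about 5.8 kb, built on the pH3U3-Zif268 backbone that is widely used for bacterial one- and two-hybrid selections. It is maintained in E. coli through the pSC101 origin together with its cognate Rep101 (RepA) replication protein, which accounts for the low copy number. Selection is by kanamycin, conferred by the Tn5-derived neo/nptII gene; a short remnant of the Tn5 transposase coding region sits next to it, and a lambda t0 terminator follows the gene. An f1 phage origin is also present, which in principle allows single-stranded DNA production.

The payload is a synthetic two-gene operon in which the yeast HIS3 (imidazoleglycerol-phosphate dehydratase) and URA3 (orotidine-5'-phosphate decarboxylase) coding sequences lie in tandem downstream of a T7 promoter, so their expression reports on T7 RNA polymerase activity rather than on recruitment of the host polymerase. rrnB T1 and T2 terminators upstream of the promoter insulate the cassette from read-through transcription, and a further rrnB T1 terminator lies downstream, beyond the f1 origin. A fragment of the AmpR promoter is annotated just before the T7 promoter. In suitable auxotrophic E. coli hosts, HIS3 expression generally supports positive selection for growth without histidine, while URA3 allows complementation of uracil auxotrophy or counterselection with 5-fluoroorotic acid. One reporter can therefore select both for and against transcription. The associated work concerns engineered switchable "stop and go" T7 RNA polymerases, for which this plasmid serves as the readout. The record does not explain the "STR" element in the name, and the cloning sites are not stated.
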