Addgene plasmid #228506: pZB260_pT7-STR-H3U3
Purpose: Bacterial Hybrid Reporter Plasmid, pT7-HIS3/URA3
Depositing lab: Timothy Whitehead. Depositing organization: University of Colorado, Boulder. Publication: Engineered Stop and Go T7 RNA Polymerases. Baumer ZT, Newton MS, Lofstrand L, Carpio Paucar GN, Farny NG, Whitehead TA. ACS Synth Biol. 2024 Dec 20;13(12):4165-4174. doi: 10.1021/acssynbio.4c00627. Epub 2024 Nov 28. PubMed 39610115.
Backbone
  Vector backbone: pH3U3-Zif268
  Backbone manufacturer: Scot Wolfe, Addgene plasmid #12610
  Vector type: Synthetic Biology
  Selectable markers: HIS3 ; URA3
Growth in bacteria
  Bacterial resistance: Kanamycin, 50 μg/mL
  Growth temperature: 37°C
  Growth strain: DH5alpha
  Copy number: Low Copy
Gene/Insert
  Gene/Insert name: HIS3/URA3 operon
  Species: Synthetic
  Promoter: T7
  Cloning method: Restriction Enzyme; 5′ cloning site Unknown (unknown if destroyed); 3′ cloning site Unknown (unknown if destroyed)
  Sequencing primers: 5′ Unknown
Terms and licenses: Academic/Nonprofit Terms; Industry Terms: Not Available to Industry
Depositor comments: Please visit https://doi.org/10.1101/2024.08.07.607023 for bioRxiv preprint.
How to cite: pZB260_pT7-STR-H3U3 was a gift from Timothy Whitehead (Addgene plasmid # 228506 ; http://n2t.net/addgene:228506 ; RRID:Addgene_228506)
